Addgene plasmid #106911: FLAG-Cep215-FL
Purpose: Mammalian expression of CEP215
Depositing lab: Heidi Hehnly. Depositing organization: SUNY Upstate Medical University.
Backbone
  Vector backbone: pcDNA3
  Backbone size w/o insert (bp): 5400
  Total vector size (bp): 10870
  Vector type: Mammalian Expression
Growth in bacteria
  Bacterial resistance: Ampicillin, 100 μg/mL
  Growth temperature: 37°C
  Growth strain: DH5alpha
  Copy number: Unknown
Gene/Insert
  Gene/Insert name: CEP215 (alt name: CDK5RAP2)
  Species: M. musculus (mouse)
  Insert size (bp): 5470
  Mutation: none
  Entrez Gene: Cdk5rap2 (a.k.a. 2900018K03Rik, an, mKIAA1633)
  Promoter: CMV
  Tag / fusion protein: FLAG (N terminal on insert)
  Cloning method: Gibson Cloning
  Sequencing primers: 5′ T7 promoter; 3′ SP6
Terms and licenses: Academic/Nonprofit Terms; Industry Terms: Not Available to Industry
How to cite: FLAG-Cep215-FL was a gift from Heidi Hehnly (Addgene plasmid # 106911 ; http://n2t.net/addgene:106911 ; RRID:Addgene_106911)
