[The description below was written by a language model from this plasmid's Addgene catalogue record and pLannotate feature annotations shown in this document.]
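Description:
FLAG-Cep215-FL is a mammalian expression plasmid built on the pcDNA3 backbone that carries the full-length, unmutated mouse Cep215 coding sequence (also known as Cdk5rap2), inserted by Gibson assembly. The catalogue lists a total size of about 10.9 kb, which agrees closely with the sequenced record. The plasmid is maintained in E. coli through a high-copy ColE1/pUC-type origin and selected with ampicillin via the β-lactamase gene and its native promoter. An f1 origin is also present, along with small remnants of lac regulatory sequence and a pBR322 bom fragment that are backbone leftovers.

Expression of the insert is driven by the human cytomegalovirus immediate-early enhancer and promoter and terminated by the bovine growth hormone polyadenylation signal. A FLAG epitope sits at the N-terminus of the open reading frame. The annotation software matched it as a short fragment of 3xFLAG, which fits the tag described in the catalogue, and it allows detection or immunoprecipitation of the protein with anti-FLAG antibodies. T7 and SP6 promoters flank the cassette and serve as sequencing primer sites. A separate SV40 early promoter drives the neomycin phosphotransferase gene, followed by an SV40 polyadenylation signal, so transfected mammalian cells can be selected with G418 to obtain stable lines. The short HIV-1 LTR and ble fragments in the feature list are most likely incidental sequence matches rather than functional elements.

Cdk5rap2 encodes a centrosomal protein implicated in centriole engagement and cohesion, mitotic spindle orientation and recruitment of other factors to the centrosome. The stated purpose is simply mammalian expression of CEP215, which would suit localization, interaction or overexpression studies of the tagged protein.
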