Features (pLannotate 1.2.2; 22 found; start..end, strand, type, name):
     10..62      -  misc_feature   bom (fragment): basis of mobility region from pBR322
    217..596     +  enhancer       CMV enhancer: human cytomegalovirus immediate early enhancer
    597..800     +  promoter       CMV promoter: human cytomegalovirus (CMV) immediate early promoter
    796..829     +  LTR            5' LTR (truncated) (fragment): truncated 5' long terminal repeat (LTR) from HIV-1
    845..863     +  promoter       T7 promoter: promoter for bacteriophage T7 RNA polymerase
    934..960     +  CDS            3xFLAG (fragment): three tandem FLAG® epitope tags
    964..6429    +  CDS            Cdk5rap2: CK5P2_MOUSE - Also known as Kiaa1633. Experimental evidence at protein level: Swiss-Prot protein existence level 1. Potential regulator of CDK5 activity via its interaction with CDK5R1. Negative regulator of centriole disengagement (licensing) which maintains centriole engagement and cohesion (PubMed:20627074). Involved in regulation of mitotic spindle orientation (PubMed:20460369). Plays a role in the spindle checkpoint activation by acting as a transcriptional regulator of both BUBR1 and MAD2 promoter. Required for the recruitment of AKAP9 to centrosomes (By similarity). Plays a role in neur
   6467..6485    -  promoter       SP6 promoter: promoter for bacteriophage SP6 RNA polymerase
   6511..6735    +  polyA_signal   bGH poly(A) signal: bovine growth hormone polyadenylation signal
   6739..6760    +  promoter       SV40 promoter (fragment): SV40 enhancer and early promoter
   6781..7209    +  rep_origin     f1 ori (sequence partly withheld): f1 bacteriophage origin of replication; arrow indicates direction of (+) strand synthesis
   7223..7552    +  promoter       SV40 promoter: SV40 enhancer and early promoter
   7619..8410    +  CDS            neo: KKA2_KLEPN - Also known as kan, nptII. Experimental evidence at protein level: Swiss-Prot protein existence level 1. Resistance to kanamycin, neomycin, paromomycin, ribostamycin, butirosin and gentamicin B. From Klebsiella pneumoniae.
   8434..8592    +  CDS            ble (fragment): BLE_KLEPN - Experimental evidence at protein level: Swiss-Prot protein existence level 1. Binding protein with a strong affinity to the bleomycin family of antibiotics. Binds to CL990; an antimitotic-antibiotic compound. From Klebsiella pneumoniae.
   8587..8708    +  polyA_signal   SV40 poly(A) signal: SV40 polyadenylation signal
   8779..8801    -  protein_bind   lac operator (fragment): The lac repressor binds to the lac operator to inhibit transcription in E. coli. This inhibition can be relieved by adding lactose or isopropyl-β-D-thiogalactopyranoside (IPTG). lac repressor encoded by lacI
   8805..8835    -  promoter       lac promoter: promoter for the E. coli lac operon
   8850..8871    -  protein_bind   CAP binding site: CAP binding activates transcription in the presence of cAMP. E. coli catabolite activator protein
   8884..8976    -  CDS            lacI (fragment): lac repressor; lacI; The lac repressor binds to the lac operator to inhibit transcription in E. coli. This inhibition can be relieved by adding lactose or isopropyl-β-D-thiogalactopyranoside (IPTG).
   9159..9747    -  rep_origin     ori: high-copy-number ColE1/pMB1/pBR322/pUC origin of replication
   9918..10778   -  CDS            AmpR: β-lactamase; bla; confers resistance to ampicillin, carbenicillin, and related antibiotics
  10779..10883   -  promoter       AmpR promoter: bla
>Addgene plasmid #106911 | FLAG-Cep215-FL | addgene full sequence | sequence record 204104 | Addgene NGS Result
CCGATCCCCTATGGTGCACTCTCAGTACAATCTGCTCTGATGCCGCATAGTTAAGCCAGTATCTGCTCCC
TGCTTGTGTGTTGGAGGTCGCTGAGTAGTGCGCGAGCAAAATTTAAGCTACAACAAGGCAAGGCTTGACC
GACAATTGCATGAAGAATCTGCTTAGGGTTAGGCGTTTTGCGCTGCTTCGCGATGTACGGGCCAGATATA
CGCGTTGACATTGATTATTGACTAGTTATTAATAGTAATCAATTACGGGGTCATTAGTTCATAGCCCATA
TATGGAGTTCCGCGTTACATAACTTACGGTAAATGGCCCGCCTGGCTGACCGCCCAACGACCCCCGCCCA
TTGACGTCAATAATGACGTATGTTCCCATAGTAACGCCAATAGGGACTTTCCATTGACGTCAATGGGTGG
AGTATTTACGGTAAACTGCCCACTTGGCAGTACATCAAGTGTATCATATGCCAAGTACGCCCCCTATTGA
CGTCAATGACGGTAAATGGCCCGCCTGGCATTATGCCCAGTACATGACCTTATGGGACTTTCCTACTTGG
CAGTACATCTACGTATTAGTCATCGCTATTACCATGGTGATGCGGTTTTGGCAGTACATCAATGGGCGTG
GATAGCGGTTTGACTCACGGGGATTTCCAAGTCTCCACCCCATTGACGTCAATGGGAGTTTGTTTTGGCA
CCAAAATCAACGGGACTTTCCAAAATGTCGTAACAACTCCGCCCCATTGACGCAAATGGGCGGTAGGCGT
GTACGGTGGGAGGTCTATATAAGCAGAGCTCTCTGGCTAACTAGAGAACCCACTGCTTACTGGCTTATCG
AAATTAATACGACTCACTATAGGGAGACCCAAGCTTGCCACCATGGATTACAAGGATGACGACGATAAGG
ATTACAAGGATGACGACGATAAGGATTACAAGGATGACGACGATAAGGGATCTATGGACTCGGGGATGGA
AGAGGAAGGCGCCCTGCCTGGGACCCTCAGCGGTTGCAGTGGCCTTCACCCTGTTCTGCCAAGTGACCTG
GATGTCATCAGTGACACTTCTGGCTTGGGAAATGGAGTGCTCCCAAGCATGTCAGAAGAAAAGGTTTCTC
CCACCAGAGCCCGGAACATGAAGGACTTTGAAAACCAAATCACTGAGCTGAAGAAGGAGAACTTCAATCT
AAAGCTCCGGATCTACTTCCTGGAGGAGAGAATCCAGCAGGAGTTTGCTGGCCCCACCGAGCACATCTAC
AAGACGAACATTGAACTCAAGGTGGAAGTGGAAAGTCTGAAGCGCGAGCTCCAGGAGAAAGATCAGTTGC
TCGTCAAAGCCTCCAAAGCGGTGGAGAGCCTAGCAGAACGGGGTGGTTCTGAAGTCCAGCGGGTGAAAGA
AGATGCAAGGAAGAAGGTGCAGCAGGTGGAAGACCTCCTAACGAAAAGGATACATCTTCTAGAAGAAGAT
GTGAAAGCCGCCCAGGCAGAACTGGAGAAGGCCTTTGCGGGGACAGAAACAGAGAAGGCTCTTCGGCTCA
GCTTAGAAAGCAAGCTCTCGGCGATGAAGAAGATGCAGGAGGGGGACCTGGAGATGACTCTGGCTCTGGA
AGAGAAGGACAGACTGATTGAGGAGTTGAAGCTGTCTTTGAAGAGCAAAGAAGCTTTAATTCAGTGCCTT
AAAGAGGAAAAATCTCAGATGGCATCTCCTGACGAGAACGTGTCATCTGGAGAACTCCGAGGACTTTCTG
CCACTCTGAGGGAAGAAAAAGAGAGAGACGCTGAGGAATGGCAGAAGGAGAGAAACCACTTTGAAGAGAG
GATCCAGGCACTTCAGGAGGACCTGAGAGAGAAGGAAAGAGAAATTGCTACAGAGAAGAAAAATAACTTA
AAGAGTTATAAAGCCATTCAGGGTCTAACCATGGCATTAAAATCAAAGGAAAGAGAGGTTGAAGAACTTG
ATTCCAAAATCAAAGAGGTCACTACGGACTCCACCAAAGGCAGAGAGGATCCCTTAAAAACCCAGATCCC
CAGATTCCAGCTAAGAGAGGGGTCTGAGGACTGTGAAGCTGCGCTGGTAGAGAAGGAAGCCCTATTGGCC
AAGCTACACTCAGAAAATGTCACAAAGAGCACTGAGAACCATAGGTTGCTCAGGAATGTTAAAAAGGTCA
CCCAGGAGTTGAATGACTTGAAGAAGGAGAAGTTGAGACTAGAGCAGGCCCTGGAGGAAGCCCACCAAGA
GGGGAACAGAGGAGCCCGAACCATTCACGACCTTAGAAATGAAGTTGAGAAACTACGCAAGGAAGTGAGT
GAGAGAGAGAAGGCTGTGGAAAAACATTACAAGAGTCTTCCAGGTGAAAGCAAGACAAAGTTTCATACTC
AAGAACAAGTGGTCAGAAGTCTGACAGGCAGTGGCAGTCAGGAGGACCTGCTGCTTCAGAAATCCAATGA
AAAAGATTTGGAAGCAATACAGCAGAACTGCTATTTAATGACTGCAGAGGAGCTCAAGTTTGGGAGCGAT
GGCTTAATAACAGAAAAGTGTTCTCAGCAGTCACCAGACAGCAAACTCATCTTCTCCAAGGAAAAGCAAC
AATCAGAGTATGAAGGGCTGACTGGGGACTTAAAAGCAGAACAGAACATCTATGCCCATCTGGCAAAGAC
TCAGGACACAGACAGTGTCAGCAACCTGCAGGCTGAGCTGAAAGAGGTCCTTGCCCTTCGGAAGCAGCTG
GAGCAGGATGTTCTTGCCTACCGGAACCTGCAGAAGGCCCTGCAGGAGCAGCTCAGTGAGATTCGGAGTC
GAGAAGAAGAGCCGTTTTCATTTTATAGCGATCAAACATCGTATCTGAGTATTTGCCTTGAAGAGCACAA
TCAGTTCCAATTGGAGCATTTTTCTCAAGAAGAACTCAAGAAAAAGGTCAGTGACCTCATACAGCTTGTG
AAGGACCTGCACACAGACAACCAGCACCTGAAGAAAACCATTTTTGATCTCTCTTCTGTGGGTTTCCAGG
GAAGTGACAGACTTGAGTTAACAAAACAAGAAGAGCTTGTGGCTAGCAAGGAGGATGAGGACACACTCAA
ATTTGAAGCGGACGTTGAGACTCCTTTCCAGAGTGACCAGCATTTGGAGCAAAGTCGTGAGATCATGGAG
GACTATGCTGAGGGTGGCTGCAAAAGTGGATATGGAAGGCACATGGATTCCAATATTTTAGGTCATGATG
GGGCCCAAACTCCTGGTGCCTCTGAAGAGCACACCCTAGAAGATGAGCTCCTGGGCCTGCTTGCCACTCT
CTTCAGTAAGAAGGCCACACCGTTGCTGGAATCCAGGCCAGATCTTCTGAAAGCACTCGGTGCCCTACTT
TTGGAACGCATATGCTTGGCAGAGCAGGGTCGTCCTGGAGATCACCTTGATAGTAAAACTGAGAAGGCAC
TTCAGCAAGTAGCTGTTCAGTTGAGAGATGAACTTGGCCATTCCTTCCCTGCCAACTCGTTCTCCAAGTC
ATACAATGAAGTCAAGTCAATGTGGGGAAATTGGCTGGTAAAGACAGGAGACGAAGACACGGTGGAGCTG
AAGAGTGTTTCAGTGCAGACCATGGCCATAGAGGACACCCCGCATGGATTCAAACCTCAAAGCAAGAGAG
ATGCTTGGGCAGAGAAACAAGAAGAGGCCATTTTCAGCACTGAGCTTGAGTCAGAGGCGTTGGGTGAGAT
GCCAGGGCAACAGGCCACTCACCTCTCATTCCCCAGTGCCATCAACCCGGATGCCGAGAAGACGGGCTTG
TTGATCCAATTAAAGACACCTGAGTTATTGGAAAATTTATATAATCTTCCTGCTTCGCCAGAGGTGGTGG
TGGCTCAACTCCAAGGCCAGGTTCTAGAGCTGCAGAGGGAGCTGAAAGAATTCAAAACCCGCAACAAGCA
ACTCCATGAGAAGCTAATTCTGGCAGAGGCAATGATGGAGGGGCTGCCGGTGCCCAACTCTGCGCTGGTG
AATGTGCCTGCAGCCCAGGCTGTTGTGAGAACAGCCTTCCAGGACAACCCAGGCGAGCAAGAAGGACCTG
AAACCACACAGTCTGCTGGGAGAGACAAGGACATGGACAGTGACCAATATACAAGCTTTGAGATCGATTC
TGAAATCTGTCCACCTGATGACCTTGCCTTATTACCAGCATGCAAAGAGAATCTTGAAGACCTCCTAGGC
CCATCCTCCATAGCCACTTACCTGGATTCCAAGAGTCAGCTCTCTGTTAAAGTCAGCGTGAATGGAACTG
ACCAGTCTGAGAATATCAATATCCCTGATGACACAGAAGACTTAAAACAGAAAATCCACGACTTGCAAAC
CGAGCTGGAAGGCTACCGGAACATCATTGTCCAGCTACTGAAGCACTCTCAGTGCAGTGAGGCTATTATC
ACAGTTTTGTGTGGGACAGAAGGGGCCCAAGATGGCTTGAACAAGCCTAAGGGCCATATTGATGAGGAAG
AGATGACATTTTCAAGTTTGCACCAAGTACGATATGTGAAGCATATGAAAATCCTCCGTCCACTAACCCC
GGAGATGATTGATGGCAAGATGCTAGAGAGCCTCAAGCAGCAGCTGGTGGACCAGGAGCAGGAGCTACAG
AAGGAGCAGGACTTGAACTTGGAACTTTTCGGTGAAATCCATGACCTGCAGAACAAGTTCCAAGACCTCT
CGCCATCAAGATACGATTCATTGGTTCAGTCCCAAGCGAGGGAGCTCTCCCTTCAGCGACAGCAAATTAA
GGATAGCCATGGCATCTGTGTCATTTACCGTCAACACATGAGCACCATGATCAAGGCTTTTGAGGAGCTT
CTGCAGGCCAGTGATGTGGACAGTTGCGTGGCCGAGGGCTTCCGGGAGCAGCTGACACAGTGTGCTGGAC
TGCTAGAGCAACTGGAGAGGCTGTTTCTCCATGGAAAATCAGCCAGAGTGGAACCACATCCCCAGAATGA
ACTGCTCAAGGGGTTAAGGACTGTGGAAGGCAACTTACCCTACCACCATCTCCTGCCTGAATCTCCTGAG
CCTTCTGCCTCCCATGCTCTGTCAGATGATGAAATGTCTGAGAAGTCCTTCCTGTCTAGAGACCCGAAGC
CAGACAGCGATACTGAGAAGTACCCAGCAATGGCGAGCCATTTTCCTCAAGACTTACTAATGGAACACAT
ACAGGAAATTCGAACTTTGAGAAAGCATTTGGAAGAATCTATTAAAACAAATGAGAAGCTCCGGAAACAG
CTGGAACGGCAGGGGTCTGAGACTGACCAAGGCTCCAGAAATGTTTCTGCTTGTGGCTTAGCACTGCACA
GCTCTCTGACGTCAGAGATACATTTCCTGAGGAAGCAGAACGAGGCCCTCAGTATGATGCTCGAGAAGGG
GTCCAAAGATAAACAGAAAGAGAGTGAAAAATTACGTGAGTCCCTGGCTAGGAAAGCTGAGAGTCTTGAG
CAACTTCAGCTAGAGTACACCAGTGTAAGGGAAGAAAATGAAAGGTTACAGAGAGACATCATTGAGAAGG
AGAGACACAACCAGGAGCTGACTGAGGAGGTCTGCAGCAGCCGCCAGGAACTGAGCAGGGTGCAGGAAGA
GGCGAAGTCAAGACAGCAGCTGCTCTCACAGAAGGACAAGCTGCTTCAGTCCCTCCAAATGGAGCTCAAG
GTGTATGAGAAACTGGCCGAGGAACATCCGAGGCTACAGCAAGATGGCAGCAAATGTCCTGAGGCCAGCG
ACAATTCATTTGATCTATTTGAATCCACCCAGGCAATGGCACCTAAATCAGCTTCTGAGACTCCTCTGCT
CTCAGGAACTGATGTTGACTCGCTCTCCTGTGACAGTACCAGTTCTGCCACCAGCCCTACTAGCATGCCC
TGCCTGGTTGCTGGCCACCACATGTGGGCCAGCAAGAGTGGCCACCATATGCTGGGCCTGATTGAGGACT
ATGATGCCCTCTATAAGCAGATCAGCTGGGGCCAGACACTGCTTGCCAAGATGGATGTTCAAACCCAAGA
GGCTCTGAGCCCCACAAGTCACAAGCTGGGACCAAAGGGTTCTTCATCCGTGCCTCTGAGCAAGTTTCTT
TCCAGTATGAACACAGCCAAGCTGGTCCTGGAAAAAGCATCCAGGTTGCTGAAGCTCTTCTGGAGGGTCT
CAGTCCCCACCAACGGCCAGTGTTCCCTTCACTGTGAGCAGATTGGAGAAATGAAGGCAGAGAACACGAA
ACTACACAAAAAATTGTTTGAACAAGAAAAGAAGCTGCAGAACACAGCAAAACTATTGCAGCAGAGCAAG
CACCAGGAGAAAGTCATCTTTGATCAGTTGGTCATCACCCACCAAGTCCTTCGGAAGGCCAGGGGAAACC
TGGAGCTCAGGCCTGGGGCCACCCGTCCAGGAGCATCCAGTCCCAGCAGACCGGGCTCATGAGCGGCCGC
TCGAGCATGCATCTAGAGGGCCCTATTCTATAGTGTCACCTAAATGCTAGAGCTCGCTGATCAGCCTCGA
CTGTGCCTTCTAGTTGCCAGCCATCTGTTGTTTGCCCCTCCCCCGTGCCTTCCTTGACCCTGGAAGGTGC
CACTCCCACTGTCCTTTCCTAATAAAATGAGGAAATTGCATCGCATTGTCTGAGTAGGTGTCATTCTATT
CTGGGGGGTGGGGTGGGGCAGGACAGCAAGGGGGAGGATTGGGAAGACAATAGCAGGCATGCTGGGGATG
CGGTGGGCTCTATGGCTTCTGAGGCGGAAAGAACCAGCTGGGGCTCTAGGGGGTATCCCC
[124 nt withheld, positions 6781-6904]
C
[91 nt withheld, positions 6906-6996]
A
[49 nt withheld, positions 6998-7046]
CCTTTGACGTTGGAGTCCACGTTCTTT
[37 nt withheld, positions 7074-7110]
ACCCTATCTCGGTCTATTCTTTTGATTTATAAGGGATTTTGCCGATTTCGGCCTATTGGTTAAAAAATGA
GCTGATTTAACAAAAATTTAACGCGAATTAATTCTGTGGAATGTGTGTCAGTTAGGGTGTGGAAAGTCCC
CAGGCTCCCCAGCAGGCAGAAGTATGCAAAGCATGCATCTCAATTAGTCAGCAACCAGGTGTGGAAAGTC
CCCAGGCTCCCCAGCAGGCAGAAGTATGCAAAGCATGCATCTCAATTAGTCAGCAACCATAGTCCCGCCC
CTAACTCCGCCCATCCCGCCCCTAACTCCGCCCAGTTCCGCCCATTCTCCGCCCCATGGCTGACTAATTT
TTTTTATTTATGCAGAGGCCGAGGCCGCCTCTGCCTCTGAGCTATTCCAGAAGTAGTGAGGAGGCTTTTT
TGGAGGCCTAGGCTTTTGCAAAAAGCTCCCGGGAGCTTGTATATCCATTTTCGGATCTGATCAAGAGACA
GGATGAGGATCGTTTCGCATGATTGAACAAGATGGATTGCACGCAGGTTCTCCGGCCGCTTGGGTGGAGA
GGCTATTCGGCTATGACTGGGCACAACAGACAATCGGCTGCTCTGATGCCGCCGTGTTCCGGCTGTCAGC
GCAGGGGCGCCCGGTTCTTTTTGTCAAGACCGACCTGTCCGGTGCCCTGAATGAACTGCAGGACGAGGCA
GCGCGGCTATCGTGGCTGGCCACGACGGGCGTTCCTTGCGCAGCTGTGCTCGACGTTGTCACTGAAGCGG
GAAGGGACTGGCTGCTATTGGGCGAAGTGCCGGGGCAGGATCTCCTGTCATCTCACCTTGCTCCTGCCGA
GAAAGTATCCATCATGGCTGATGCAATGCGGCGGCTGCATACGCTTGATCCGGCTACCTGCCCATTCGAC
CACCAAGCGAAACATCGCATCGAGCGAGCACGTACTCGGATGGAAGCCGGTCTTGTCGATCAGGATGATC
TGGACGAAGAGCATCAGGGGCTCGCGCCAGCCGAACTGTTCGCCAGGCTCAAGGCGCGCATGCCCGACGG
CGAGGATCTCGTCGTGACCCATGGCGATGCCTGCTTGCCGAATATCATGGTGGAAAATGGCCGCTTTTCT
GGATTCATCGACTGTGGCCGGCTGGGTGTGGCGGACCGCTATCAGGACATAGCGTTGGCTACCCGTGATA
TTGCTGAAGAGCTTGGCGGCGAATGGGCTGACCGCTTCCTCGTGCTTTACGGTATCGCCGCTCCCGATTC
GCAGCGCATCGCCTTCTATCGCCTTCTTGACGAGTTCTTCTGAGCGGGACTCTGGGGTTCGAAATGACCG
ACCAAGCGACGCCCAACCTGCCATCACGAGATTTCGATTCCACCGCCGCCTTCTATGAAAGGTTGGGCTT
CGGAATCGTTTTCCGGGACGCCGGCTGGATGATCCTCCAGCGCGGGGATCTCATGCTGGAGTTCTTCGCC
CACCCCAACTTGTTTATTGCAGCTTATAATGGTTACAAATAAAGCAATAGCATCACAAATTTCACAAATA
AAGCATTTTTTTCACTGCATTCTAGTTGTGGTTTGTCCAAACTCATCAATGTATCTTATCATGTCTGTAT
ACCGTCGACCTCTAGCTAGAGCTTGGCGTAATCATGGTCATAGCTGTTTCCTGTGTGAAATTGTTATCCG
CTCACAATTCCACACAACATACGAGCCGGAAGCATAAAGTGTAAAGCCTGGGGTGCCTAATGAGTGAGCT
AACTCACATTAATTGCGTTGCGCTCACTGCCCGCTTTCCAGTCGGGAAACCTGTCGTGCCAGCTGCATTA
ATGAATCGGCCAACGCGCGGGGAGAGGCGGTTTGCGTATTGGGCGCTCTTCCGCTTCCTCGCTCACTGAC
TCGCTGCGCTCGGTCGTTCGGCTGCGGCGAGCGGTATCAGCTCACTCAAAGGCGGTAATACGGTTATCCA
CAGAATCAGGGGATAACGCAGGAAAGAACATGTGAGCAAAAGGCCAGCAAAAGGCCAGGAACCGTAAAAA
GGCCGCGTTGCTGGCGTTTTTCCATAGGCTCCGCCCCCCTGACGAGCATCACAAAAATCGACGCTCAAGT
CAGAGGTGGCGAAACCCGACAGGACTATAAAGATACCAGGCGTTTCCCCCTGGAAGCTCCCTCGTGCGCT
CTCCTGTTCCGACCCTGCCGCTTACCGGATACCTGTCCGCCTTTCTCCCTTCGGGAAGCGTGGCGCTTTC
TCATAGCTCACGCTGTAGGTATCTCAGTTCGGTGTAGGTCGTTCGCTCCAAGCTGGGCTGTGTGCACGAA
CCCCCCGTTCAGCCCGACCGCTGCGCCTTATCCGGTAACTATCGTCTTGAGTCCAACCCGGTAAGACACG
ACTTATCGCCACTGGCAGCAGCCACTGGTAACAGGATTAGCAGAGCGAGGTATGTAGGCGGTGCTACAGA
GTTCTTGAAGTGGTGGCCTAACTACGGCTACACTAGAAGAACAGTATTTGGTATCTGCGCTCTGCTGAAG
CCAGTTACCTTCGGAAAAAGAGTTGGTAGCTCTTGATCCGGCAAACAAACCACCGCTGGTAGCGGTGGTT
TTTTTGTTTGCAAGCAGCAGATTACGCGCAGAAAAAAAGGATCTCAAGAAGATCCTTTGATCTTTTCTAC
GGGGTCTGACGCTCAGTGGAACGAAAACTCACGTTAAGGGATTTTGGTCATGAGATTATCAAAAAGGATC
TTCACCTAGATCCTTTTAAATTAAAAATGAAGTTTTAAATCAATCTAAAGTATATATGAGTAAACTTGGT
CTGACAGTTACCAATGCTTAATCAGTGAGGCACCTATCTCAGCGATCTGTCTATTTCGTTCATCCATAGT
TGCCTGACTCCCCGTCGTGTAGATAACTACGATACGGGAGGGCTTACCATCTGGCCCCAGTGCTGCAATG
ATACCGCGAGACCCACGCTCACCGGCTCCAGATTTATCAGCAATAAACCAGCCAGCCGGAAGGGCCGAGC
GCAGAAGTGGTCCTGCAACTTTATCCGCCTCCATCCAGTCTATTAATTGTTGCCGGGAAGCTAGAGTAAG
TAGTTCGCCAGTTAATAGTTTGCGCAACGTTGTTGCCATTGCTACAGGCATCGTGGTGTCACGCTCGTCG
TTTGGTATGGCTTCATTCAGCTCCGGTTCCCAACGATCAAGGCGAGTTACATGATCCCCCATGTTGTGCA
AAAAAGCGGTTAGCTCCTTCGGTCCTCCGATCGTTGTCAGAAGTAAGTTGGCCGCAGTGTTATCACTCAT
GGTTATGGCAGCACTGCATAATTCTCTTACTGTCATGCCATCCGTAAGATGCTTTTCTGTGACTGGTGAG
TACTCAACCAAGTCATTCTGAGAATAGTGTATGCGGCGACCGAGTTGCTCTTGCCCGGCGTCAATACGGG
ATAATACCGCGCCACATAGCAGAACTTTAAAAGTGCTCATCATTGGAAAACGTTCTTCGGGGCGAAAACT
CTCAAGGATCTTACCGCTGTTGAGATCCAGTTCGATGTAACCCACTCGTGCACCCAACTGATCTTCAGCA
TCTTTTACTTTCACCAGCGTTTCTGGGTGAGCAAAAACAGGAAGGCAAAATGCCGCAAAAAAGGGAATAA
GGGCGACACGGAAATGTTGAATACTCATACTCTTCCTTTTTCAATATTATTGAAGCATTTATCAGGGTTA
TTGTCTCATGAGCGGATACATATTTGAATGTATTTAGAAAAATAAACAAATAGGGGTTCCGCGCACATTT
CCCCGAAAAGTGCCACCTGACGTCGACGGATCGGGAGATCTC
