>Addgene plasmid #106911 | FLAG-Cep215-FL | depositor partial sequence | sequence record 201690 | First 3495bp of Cep215
AGTTCATAGCCCATATATGGAGTTCCGCGTTACATAACTTACGGTAAATGGCCCGCCTGGCTGACCGCCC
AACGACCCCCGCCCATTGACGTCAATAATGACGTATGTTCCCATAGTAACGCCAATAGGGACTTTCCATT
GACGTCAATGGGTGGAGTATTTACGGTAAACTGCCCACTTGGCAGTACATCAAGTGTATCATATGCCAAG
TACGCCCCCTATTGACGTCAATGACGGTAAATGGCCCGCCTGGCATTATGCCCAGTACATGACCTTATGG
GACTTTCCTACTTGGCAGTACATCTACGTATTAGTCATCGCTATTACCATGGTGATGCGGTTTTGGCAGT
ACATCAATGGGCGTGGATAGCGGTTTGACTCACGGGGATTTCCAAGTCTCCACCCCATTGACGTCAATGG
GAGTTTGTTTTGGCACCAAAATCAACGGGACTTTCCAAAATGTCGTAACAACTCCGCCCCATTGACGCAA
ATGGGCGGTAGGCGTGTACGGTGGGAGGTCTATATAAGCAGAGCTCTCTGGCTAACTAGAGAACCCACTG
CTTACTGGCTTATCGAAATTAATACGACTCACTATAGGGAGACCCAAGCTTGCCACCATGGATTACAAGG
ATGACGACGATAAGGATTACAAGGATGACGACGATAAGGATTACAAGGATGACGACGATAAGGGATCTAT
GGACTCGGGGATGGAAGAGGAAGGCGCCCTGCCTGGGACCCTCAGCGGTTGCAGTGGCCTTCACCCTGTT
CTGCCAAGTGACCTGGATGTCATCAGTGACACTTCTGGCTTGGGAAATGGAGTGCTCCCAAGCATGTCAG
AAGAAAAGGTTTCTCCCACCAGAGCCCGGAACATGAAGGACTTTGAAAACCAAATCACTGAGCTGAAGAA
GGAGAACTTCAATCTAAAGCTCCGGATCTACTTCCTGGAGGAGAGAATCCAGCAGGAGTTTGCTGGCCCC
ACCGAGCACATCTACAAGACGAACATTGAACTCAAGGTGGAAGTGGAAAGTCTGAAGCGCGAGCTCCAGG
AGAAAGATCAGTTGCTCGTCAAAGCCTCCAAAGCGGTGGAGAGCCTAGCAGAACGGGGTGGTTCTGAAGT
CCAGCGGGTGAAAGAAGATGCAAGGAAGAAGGTGCAGCAGGTGGAAGACCTCCTAACGAAAAGGATACAT
CTTCTAGAAGAAGATGTGAAAGCCGCCCAGGCAGAACTGGAGAAGGCCTTTGCGGGGACAGAAACAGAGA
AGGCTCTTCGGCTCAGCTTAGAAAGCAAGCTCTCGGCGATGAAGAAGATGCAGGAGGGGGACCTGGAGAT
GACTCTGGCTCTGGAAGAGAAGGACAGACTGATTGAGGAGTTGAAGCTGTCTTTGAAGAGCAAAGAAGCT
TTAATTCAGTGCCTTAAAGAGGAAAAATCTCAGATGGCATCTCCTGACGAGAACGTGTCATCTGGAGAAC
TCCGAGGACTTTCTGCCACTCTGAGGGAAGAAAAAGAGAGAGACGCTGAGGAATGGCAGAAGGAGAGAAA
CCACTTTGAAGAGAGGATCCAGGCACTTCAGGAGGACCTGAGAGAGAAGGAAAGAGAAATTGCTACAGAG
AAGAAAAATAACTTAAAGAGTTATAAAGCCATTCAGGGTCTAACCATGGCATTAAAATCAAAGGAAAGAG
AGGTTGAAGAACTTGATTCCAAAATCAAAGAGGTCACTACGGACTCCACCAAAGGCAGAGAGGATCCCTT
AAAAACCCAGATCCCCAGATTCCAGCTAAGAGAGGGGTCTGAGGACTGTGAAGCTGCGCTGGTAGAGAAG
GAAGCCCTATTGGCCAAGCTACACTCAGAAAATGTCACAAAGAGCACTGAGAACCATAGGTTGCTCAGGA
ATGTTAAAAAGGTCACCCAGGAGTTGAATGACTTGAAGAAGGAGAAGTTGAGACTAGAGCAGGCCCTGGA
GGAAGCCCACCAAGAGGGGAACAGAGGAGCCCGAACCATTCACGACCTTAGAAATGAAGTTGAGAAACTA
CGCAAGGAAGTGAGTGAGAGAGAGAAGGCTGTGGAAAAACATTACAAGAGTCTTCCAGGTGAAAGCAAGA
CAAAGTTTCATACTCAAGAACAAGTGGTCAGAAGTCTGACAGGCAGTGGCAGTCAGGAGGACCTGCTGCT
TCAGAAATCCAATGAAAAAGATTTGGAAGCAATACAGCAGAACTGCTATTTAATGACTGCAGAGGAGCTC
AAGTTTGGGAGCGATGGCTTAATAACAGAAAAGTGTTCTCAGCAGTCACCAGACAGCAAACTCATCTTCT
CCAAGGAAAAGCAACAATCAGAGTATGAAGGGCTGACTGGGGACTTAAAAGCAGAACAGAACATCTATGC
CCATCTGGCAAAGACTCAGGACACAGACAGTGTCAGCAACCTGCAGGCTGAGCTGAAAGAGGTCCTTGCC
CTTCGGAAGCAGCTGGAGCAGGATGTTCTTGCCTACCGGAACCTGCAGAAGGCCCTGCAGGAGCAGCTCA
GTGAGATTCGGAGTCGAGAAGAAGAGCCGTTTTCATTTTATAGCGATCAAACATCGTATCTGAGTATTTG
CCTTGAAGAGCACAATCAGTTCCAATTGGAGCATTTTTCTCAAGAAGAACTCAAGAAAAAGGTCAGTGAC
CTCATACAGCTTGTGAAGGACCTGCACACAGACAACCAGCACCTGAAGAAAACCATTTTTGATCTCTCTT
CTGTGGGTTTCCAGGGAAGTGACAGACTTGAGTTAACAAAACAAGAAGAGCTTGTGGCTAGCAAGGAGGA
TGAGGACACACTCAAATTTGAAGCGGACGTTGAGACTCCTTTCCAGAGTGACCAGCATTTGGAGCAAAGT
CGTGAGATCATGGAGGACTATGCTGAGGGTGGCTGCAAAAGTGGATATGGAAGGCACATGGATTCCAATA
TTTTAGGTCATGATGGGGCCCAAACTCCTGGTGCCTCTGAAGAGCACACCCTAGAAGATGAGCTCCTGGG
CCTGCTTGCCACTCTCTTCAGTAAGAAGGCCACACCGTTGCTGGAATCCAGGCCAGATCTTCTGAAAGCA
CTCGGTGCCCTACTTTTGGAACGCATATGCTTGGCAGAGCAGGGTCGTCCTGGAGATCACCTTGATAGTA
AAACTGAGAAGGCACTTCAGCAAGTAGCTGTTCAGTTGAGAGATGAACTTGGCCATTCCTTCCCTGCCAA
CTCGTTCTCCAAGTCATACAATGAAGTCAAGTCAATGTGGGGAAATTGGCTGGTAAAGACAGGAGACGAA
GACACGGTGGAGCTGAAGAGTGTTTCAGTGCAGACCATGGCCATAGAGGACACCCCGCATGGATTCAAAC
CTCAAAGCAAGAGAGATGCTTGGGCAGAGAAACAAGAAGAGGCCATTTTCAGCACTGAGCTTGAGTCAGA
GGCGTTGGGTGAGATGCCAGGGCAACAGGCCACTCACCTCTCATTCCCCAGTGCCATCAACCCGGATGCC
GAGAAGACGGGCTTGTTGATCCAATTAAAGACACCTGAGTTATTGGAAAATTTATATAATCTTCCTGCTT
CGCCAGAGGTGGTGGTGGCTCAACTCCAAGGCCAGGTTCTAGAGCTGCAGAGGGAGCTGAAAGAATTCAA
AACCCGCAACAAGCAACTCCATGAGAAGCTAATTCTGGCAGAGGCAATGATGGAGGGGCTGCCGGTGCCC
AACTCTGCGCTGGTGAATGTGCCTGCAGCCCAGGCTGTTGTGAGAACAGCCTTCCAGGACAACCCAGGCG
AGCAAGAAGGACCTGAAACCACACAGTCTGCTGGGAGAGACAAGGACATGGACAGTGACCAATATACAAG
CTTTGAGATCGATTCTGAAATCTGTCCACCTGATGACCTTGCCTTATTACCAGCATGCAAAGAGAATCTT
GAAGACCTCCTAGGCCCATCCTCCATAGCCACTTACCTGGATTCCAAGAGTCAGCTCTCTGTTAAAGTCA
GCGTGAATGGAACTGACCAGTCTGAGAATATCAATATCCCTGATGACACAGAAGACTTAAAACAGAAAAT
CCACGACTTGCAAACCGAGCTGGAAGGCTACCGGAACATCATTGTCCAGCTACTGAAGCACTCTCAGTGC
AGTGAGGCTATTATCACAGTTTTGTGTGGGACAGAAGGGGCCCAAGATGGCTTGAACAAGCCT
